>Addgene plasmid #168344 | pTL110 | addgene full sequence | sequence record 349185 | Addgene NGS Result
CGGTGCGGGCCTCTTCGCTATTACGCCAGATCCTTTTGTTGTTTCCGGGTGTACAATATGGACTTCCTCT
TTTCTGGCAACCAAACCCATACATCGGGATTCCTATAATACCTTCGTTGGTCTCCCTAACATGTAGGTGG
CGGAGGGGAGATATACAATAGAACAGATACCAGACAAGACATAATGGGCTAAACAAGACTACACCAATTA
CACTGCCTCATTGATGGTGGTACATAACGAACTAATACTGTAGCCCTAGACTTGATAGCCATCATCATAT
CGAAGTTTCACTACCCTTTTTCCATTTGCCATCTATTGAAGTAATAATAGGCGCATGCAACTTCTTTTCT
TTTTTTTTCTTTTCTCTCTCCCCCGTTGTTGTCTCACCATATCCGCAATGACAAAAAAATGATGGAAGAC
ACTAAAGGAAAAAATTAACGACAAAGACAGCACCAACAGATGTCGTTGTTCCAGAGCTGATGAGGGGTAT
CTCGAAGCACACGAAACTTTTTCCTTCCTTCATTCACGCACACTACTCTCTAATGAGCAACGGTATACGG
CCTTCCTTCCAGTTACTTGAATTTGAAATAAAAAAAAGTTTGCTGTCTTGCTATCAAGTATAAATAGACC
TGCAATTATTAATCTTTTGTTTCCTCGTCATTGTTCTCGTTCCCTTTCTTCCTTGTTTCTTTTTCTGCAC
AATATTTCAAGCTATACCAAGCATACAATCAACTCCAAGCTTGAAGCAAGCCTCCTGAAAGATGAAGCTA
CTGTCTTCTATCGAACAAGCATGCGATATTTGCCGACTTAAAAAGCTCAAGTGCTCCAAAGAAAAACCGA
AGTGCGCCAAGTGTCTGAAGAACAACTGGGAGTGTCGCTACTCTCCCAAAACCAAAAGGTCTCCGCTGAC
TAGGGCACATCTGACAGAAGTGGAATCAAGGCTAGAAAGACTGGAACAGCTATTTCTACTGATTTTTCCT
CGAGAAGACCTTGACATGATTTTGAAAATGGATTCTTTACAGGATATAAAAGCATTGTTAACAGGATTAT
TTGTACAAGATAATGTGAATAAAGATGCCGTCACAGATAGATTGGCTTCAGTGGAGACTGATATGCCTCT
AACATTGAGACAGCATAGAATAAGTGCGACATCATCATCGGAAGAGAGTAGTAACAAAGGTCAAAGACAG
TTGACTGTATCGCCGGAATTTGTAATACGACTCACTATAGGGCGAGCCGCCATCATGGAGGAGCAGAAGC
TGATCTCAGAGGAGGACCTGCATATGGCCATGGAGGCCGAATTCGCCCCGGTGGTGCTGAGCATGGATGT
GCATTGCGATAGCTGCGCCAAAAAGATCCGCAAAGCCGTGATGAAAGTGCCGGGTGCCGAAAGCGTTACC
GCCAGCTTTGAAACCGGTCTGGTGGTTGTGGAAGGTCCGGCAGATGCAACCGCCCTGCGTGCACGTCTGC
AGGCCATGACCAAAAAGGACGTGAAAGTGGTGAGCGATGGCGCCGAAGAAAATGGTGAAGCCGCAGGTGC
CGGTGCAGGTAGTGCAAGCGCCTATACCTATCCGGCCACCCCGATTCTGCTGGAAATGGAACTGCATTGC
CGCTAAGGATCCGTCGACCTGCAGCGGCCGCATAACTAGCATAACCCCTTGGGGCCTCTAAACGGGTCTT
GAGGGGTTTTTTGCGCGCTTGCAGCCAAGCTAATTCCGGGCGAATTTCTTATGATTTATGATTTTTATTA
TTAAATAAGTTATAAAAAAAATAAGTGTATACAAATTTTAAAGTGACTCTTAGGTTTTAAAACGAAAATT
CTTATTCTTGAGTAACTCTTTCCTGTAGGTCAGGTTGCTTTCTCAGGTATAGCATGAGGTCGCTCTTATT
GACCACACCTCTACCGGCATGCAAGCTTGGCGTAATCATGGTCATAGCTGTTTCCTGTGTGAAATTGTTA
TCCGCTCACAATTCCACACAACATACGAGCCGGAAGCATAAAGTGTAAAGCCTGGGGTGCCTAATGAGTG
AGCTAACTCACATTAATTGCGTTGCGCTCACTGCCCGCTTTCCAGTCGGGAAACCTGTCGTGCCAGCTGC
ATTAATGAATCGGCCAACGCGCGGGGAGAGGCGGTTTGCGTATTGGGCGCTCTTCCGCTTCCTCGCTCAC
TGACTCGCTGCGCTCGGTCGTTCGGCTGCGGCGAGCGGTATCAGCTCACTCAAAGGCGGTAATACGGTTA
TCCACAGAATCAGGGGATAACGCAGGAAAGAACATGTGAGCAAAAGGCCAGCAAAAGGCCAGGAACCGTA
AAAAGGCCGCGTTGCTGGCGTTTTTCCATAGGCTCCGCCCCCCTGACGAGCATCACAAAAATCGACGCTC
AAGTCAGAGGTGGCGAAACCCGACAGGACTATAAAGATACCAGGCGTTTCCCCCTGGAAGCTCCCTCGTG
CGCTCTCCTGTTCCGACCCTGCCGCTTACCGGATACCTGTCCGCCTTTCTCCCTTCGGGAAGCGTGGCGC
TTTCTCATAGCTCACGCTGTAGGTATCTCAGTTCGGTGTAGGTCGTTCGCTCCAAGCTGGGCTGTGTGCA
CGAACCCCCCGTTCAGCCCGACCGCTGCGCCTTATCCGGTAACTATCGTCTTGAGTCCAACCCGGTAAGA
CACGACTTATCGCCACTGGCAGCAGCCACTGGTAACAGGATTAGCAGAGCGAGGTATGTAGGCGGTGCTA
CAGAGTTCTTGAAGTGGTGGCCTAACTACGGCTACACTAGAAGAACAGTATTTGGTATCTGCGCTCTGCT
GAAGCCAGTTACCTTCGGAAAAAGAGTTGGTAGCTCTTGATCCGGCAAACAAACCACCGCTGGTAGCGGT
GGTTTTTTTGTTTGCAAGCAGCAGATTACGCGCAGAAAAAAAGGATCTCAAGAAGATCCTTTGATCTTTT
CTACGGGGTCTGACGCTCAGTGGAACGAAAACTCACGTTAAGGGATTTTGGTCATGAGATTATCAAAAAG
GATCTTCACCTAGATCCTTTTAAATTAAAAATGAAGTTTTAAATCAATCTAAAGTATATATGAGTAACCT
GAGGCTATGGCAGGGCCTGCCGCCCCGACGTTGGCTGCGAGCCCTGGGCCTTCACCCGAACTTGGGGGGT
GGGGTGGGGAAAAGGAAGAAACGCGGGCGTATTGGCCCCAATGGGGTCTCGGTGGGGTATCGACAGAGTG
CCAGCCCTGGGACCGAACCCCGCGTTTATGAACAAACGACCCAACACCGTGCGTTTTATTCTGTCTTTTT
ATTGCCGTCATAGCGCGGGTTCCTTCCGGTATTGTCTCCTTCCGTGTTTCAGTTAGCCTCCCCCTAGGGT
GGGCGAAGAACTCCAGCATGAGATCCCCGCGCTGGAGGATCATCCAGCCGGCGTCCCGGAAAACGATTCC
GAAGCCCAACCTTTCATAGAAGGCGGCGGTGGAATCGAAATCTCGTGATGGCAGGTTGGGCGTCGCTTGG
TCGGTCATTTCGAACCCCAGAGTCCCGCTCAGAAGAACTCGTCAAGAAGGCGATAGAAGGCGATGCGCTG
CGAATCGGGAGCGGCGATACCGTAAAGCACGAGGAAGCGGTCAGCCCATTCGCCGCCAAGCTCTTCAGCA
ATATCACGGGTAGCCAACGCTATGTCCTGATAGCGGTCCGCCACACCCAGCCGGCCACAGTCGATGAATC
CAGAAAAGCGGCCATTTTCCACCATGATATTCGGCAAGCAGGCATCGCCATGAGTCACGACGAGATCCTC
GCCGTCGGGCATGCTCGCCTTGAGCCTGGCGAACAGTTCGGCTGGCGCGAGCCCCTGATGCTCTTCGTCC
AGATCATCCTGATCGACAAGACCGGCTTCCATCCGAGTACGTGCTCGCTCGATGCGATGTTTCGCTTGGT
GGTCGAATGGGCAGGTAGCCGGATCAAGCGTATGCAGCCGCCGCATTGCATCAGCCATGATGGATACTTT
CTCGGCAGGAGCAAGGTGAGATGACAGGAGATCCTGCCCCGGCACTTCGCCCAATAGCAGCCAGTCCCTT
CCCGCTTCAGTGACAACGTCGAGCACAGCTGCGCAAGGAACGCCCGTCGTGGCCAGCCACGATAGCCGCG
CTGCCTCGTCTTGCAGTTCATTCAGGGCACCGGACAGGTCGGTCTTGACAAAAAGAACCGGGCGCCCCTG
CGCTGACAGCCGGAACACGGCGGCATCAGAGCAGCCGATTGTCTGTTGTGCCCAGTCATAGCCGAATAGC
CTCTCCACCCAAGCGGCCGGAGAACCTGCGTGCAATCCATCTTGTTCAATCATACTCTTCCTTTTTCAAT
ATTATTGAAGCATTTATCAGGGTTATTGTCTCATGAGCGGATACATATTTGAATGTATTTAGAAAAATAA
ACAAATAGGGGTTCCGCGCACATTTCCCCGAAAAGTGCCACCTGAACGAAGCATCTGTGCTTCATTTTGT
AGAACAAAAATGCAACGCGAGAGCGCTAATTTTTCAAACAAAGAATCTGAGCTGCATTTTTACAGAACAG
AAATGCAACGCGAAAGCGCTATTTTACCAACGAAGAATCTGTGCTTCATTTTTGTAAAACAAAAATGCAA
CGCGAGAGCGCTAATTTTTCAAACAAAGAATCTGAGCTGCATTTTTACAGAACAGAAATGCAACGCGAGA
GCGCTATTTTACCAACAAAGAATCTATACTTCTTTTTTGTTCTACAAAAATGCATCCCGAGAGCGCTATT
TTTCTAACAAAGCATCTTAGATTACTTTTTTTCTCCTTTGTGCGCTCTATAATGCAGTCTCTTGATAACT
TTTTGCACTGTAGGTCCGTTAAGGTTAGAAGAAGGCTACTTTGGTGTCTATTTTCTCTTCCATAAAAAAA
GCCTGACTCCACTTCCCGCGTTTACTGATTACTAGCGAAGCTGCGGGTGCATTTTTTCAAGATAAAGGCA
TCCCCGATTATATTCTATACCGATGTGGATTGCGCATACTTTGTGAACAGAAAGTGATAGCGTTGATGAT
TCTTCATTGGTCAGAAAATTATGAACGGTTTCTTCTATTTTGTCTCTATATACTACGTATAGGAAATGTT
TACATTTTCGTATTGTTTTCGATTCACTCTATGAATAGTTCTTACTACAATTTTTTTGTCTAAAGAGTAA
TACTAGAGATAAACATAAAAAATGTAGAGGTCGAGTTTAGATGCAAGTTCAAGGAGCGAAAGGTGGATGG
GTAGGTTATATAGGGATATAGCACAGAGATATATAGCAAAGAGATACTTTTGAGCAATGTTTGTGGAAGC
GGTATTCGCAATATTTTAGTAGCTCGTTACAGTCCGGTGCGTTTTTGGTTTTTTGAAAGTGCGTCTTCAG
AGCGCTTTTGGTTTTCAAAAGCGCTCTGAAGTTCCTATACTTTCTAGAGAATAGGAACTTCGGAATAGGA
ACTTCAAAGCGTTTCCGAAAACGAGCGCTTCCGAAAATGCAACGCGAGCTGCGCACATACAGCTCACTGT
TCACGTCGCACCTATATCTGCGTGTTGCCTGTATATATATATACATGAGAAGAACGGCATAGTGCGTGTT
TATGCTTAAATGCGTACTTATATGCGTCTATTTATGTAGGATGAAAGGTAGTCTAGTACCTCCTGTGATA
TTATCCCATTCCATGCGGGGTATCGTATGCTTCCTTCAGCACTACCCTTTAGCTGTTCTATATGCTGCCA
CTCCTCAATTGGATTAGTCTCATCCTTCAATGCTATCATTTCCTTTGATATTGGATCATACTAAGAAACC
ATTATTATCATGACATTAACCTATAAAAATAGGCGTATCACGAGGCCCTTTCGTCTCGCGCGTTTCGGTG
ATGACGGTGAAAACCTCTGACACATGCAGCTCCCGGAGACGGTCACAGCTTGTCTGTAAGCGGATGCCGG
GAGCAGACAAGCCCGTCAGGGCGCGTCAGCGGGTGTTGGCGGGTGTCGGGGCTGGCTTAACTATGCGGCA
TCAGAGCAGATTGTACTGAGAGTGCACCATAGATCAACGACATTACTATATATATAATATAGGAAGCATT
TAATAGAACAGCATCGTAATATATGTGTACTTTGCAGTTATGACGCCAGATGGCAGTAGTGGAAGATATT
CTTTATTGAAAAATAGCTTGTCACCTTACGTACAATCTTGATCCGGAGCTTTTCTTTTTTTGCCGATTAA
GAATTAATTCGGTCGAAAAAAGAAAAGGAGAGGGCCAAGAGGGAGGGCATTGGTGACTATTGAGCACGTG
AGTATACGTGATTAAGCACACAAAGGCAGCTTGGAGTATGTCTGTTATTAATTTCACAGGTAGTTCTGGT
CCATTGGTGAAAGTTTGCGGCTTGCAGAGCACAGAGGCCGCAGAATGTGCTCTAGATTCCGATGCTGACT
TGCTGGGTATTATATGTGTGCCCAATAGAAAGAGAACAATTGACCCGGTTATTGCAAGGAAAATTTCAAG
TCTTGTAAAAGCATATAAAAATAGTTCAGGCACTCCGAAATACTTGGTTGGCGTGTTTCGTAATCAACCT
AAGGAGGATGTTTTGGCTCTGGTCAATGATTACGGCATTGATATCGTCCAACTGCATGGAGATGAGTCGT
GGCAAGAATACCAAGAGTTCCTCGGTTTGCCAGTTATTAAAAGACTCGTATTTCCAAAAGACTGCAACAT
ACTACTCAGTGCAGCTTCACAGAAACCTCATTCGTTTATTCCCTTGTTTGATTCAGAAGCAGGTGGGACA
GGTGAACTTTTGGATTGGAACTCGATTTCTGACTGGGTTGGAAGGCAAGAGAGCCCCGAAAGCTTACATT
TTATGTTAGCTGGTGGACTGACGCCAGAAAATGTTGGTGATGCGCTTAGATTAAATGGCGTTATTGGTGT
TGATGTAAGCGGAGGTGTGGAGACAAATGGTGTAAAAGACTCTAACAAAATAGCAAATTTCGTCAAAAAT
GCTAAGAAATAGGTTATTACTGAGTAGTATTTATTTAAGTATTGTTTGTGCACTTGCCGATCTATGCGGT
GTGAAATACCGCACAGATGCGTAAGGAGAAAATACCGCATCAGGAAATTGTAAGCGTTAATATTTTGTTA
AAATTCGCGTTAAATTTTTGTTAAATCAGCTCATTTTTTAACCAATAGGCCGAAATCGGCAAAATCCCTT
ATAAATCAAAAGAATAGACCGAGATAGGGT
[37 nt withheld, positions 7241-7277]
AAAGAACGTGGACTCCAACGTCAAAGG
[49 nt withheld, positions 7305-7353]
T
[91 nt withheld, positions 7355-7445]
G
[124 nt withheld, positions 7447-7570]
CCATTCGCCATTCAGGCTGCGCAACTGTTGGGAAGGGCGAT
Features (pLannotate 1.2.2; 23 found; start..end, strand, type, name):
     30..734     +  promoter       ADH1 promoter: S. cerevisiae ADH1; promoter for alcohol dehydrogenase 1
    762..1202    +  CDS            GAL4 DNA binding domain: DNA binding domain of the GAL4 transcriptional activator; Saccharomyces cerevisiae GAL4 (truncated)
   1213..1231    +  promoter       T7 promoter: promoter for bacteriophage T7 RNA polymerase
   1646..1693    +  terminator     T7 terminator: transcription terminator for bacteriophage T7 RNA polymerase
   1720..1907    +  terminator     ADH1 terminator: S. cerevisiae ADH1; transcription terminator for the S. cerevisiae alcohol dehydrogenase 1 (ADH1) gene
   1955..1971    -  protein_bind   lac operator: The lac repressor binds to the lac operator to inhibit transcription in E. coli. This inhibition can be relieved by adding lactose or isopropyl-β-D-thiogalactopyranoside (IPTG). lac repressor encoded by lacI
   1979..2009    -  promoter       lac promoter: promoter for the E. coli lac operon
   2024..2045    -  protein_bind   CAP binding site: CAP binding activates transcription in the presence of cAMP. E. coli catabolite activator protein
   2058..2150    -  CDS            lacI (fragment): lac repressor; lacI; The lac repressor binds to the lac operator to inhibit transcription in E. coli. This inhibition can be relieved by adding lactose or isopropyl-β-D-thiogalactopyranoside (IPTG).
   2333..2921    -  rep_origin     ori: high-copy-number ColE1/pMB1/pBR322/pUC origin of replication
   3143..3159    +  polyA_signal   bGH poly(A) signal (fragment): bovine growth hormone polyadenylation signal
   3250..3297    -  polyA_signal   HSV TK poly(A) signal: herpes simplex virus thymidine kinase polyadenylation signal (Cole and Stacy, 1985)
   3356..3508    -  CDS            ble (fragment): BLE_KLEPN - Experimental evidence at protein level: Swiss-Prot protein existence level 1. Binding protein with a strong affinity to the bleomycin family of antibiotics. Binds to CL990; an antimitotic-antibiotic compound. From Klebsiella pneumoniae.
   3529..4323    -  CDS            NeoR/KanR: aminoglycoside phosphotransferase from Tn5; aph(3')-II (or nptII); confers resistance to neomycin, kanamycin, and G418 (Geneticin®)
   4324..4428    -  promoter       AmpR promoter: bla
   4455..5797    -  rep_origin     2μ ori: yeast 2μ plasmid origin of replication
   5865..5900    +  CDS            rop (fragment): Rop protein, which maintains plasmids at low copy number; rop
   6002..6051    +  misc_feature   bom (fragment): basis of mobility region from pBR322
   6190..6337    +  promoter       TRP1 promoter: S. cerevisiae TRP1
   6338..7012    +  CDS            TRP1: phosphoribosylanthranilate isomerase, required for tryptophan biosynthesis; S. cerevisiae TRP1; yeast auxotrophic marker
   7063..7114    +  misc_feature   bom (fragment): basis of mobility region from pBR322
   7142..7570    -  rep_origin     f1 ori (sequence partly withheld): f1 bacteriophage origin of replication; arrow indicates direction of (+) strand synthesis
   7574..29      -  CDS            lacZα (fragment) (across the origin): LacZα fragment of β-galactosidase; lacZ fragment
