[The description below was written by a language model from this plasmid's Addgene catalogue record and pLannotate feature annotations shown in this document.]
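Description:
pTL110 is a yeast two-hybrid "bait" plasmid built on the pGBKT7 backbone and carrying an insert recorded as Si514823789 from Setaria italica (foxtail millet). It is an E. coli/Saccharomyces cerevisiae shuttle vector. In bacteria it replicates from a high-copy ColE1/pUC-type origin and is selected with kanamycin through a Tn5-derived NeoR/KanR gene driven by the AmpR promoter. In yeast it is maintained episomally by the 2μ origin and selected by tryptophan prototrophy through TRP1 under its own promoter. An f1 origin is also present, along with several short annotated fragments (lacZα, lacI, rop, bom, ble, poly(A) signals) that appear to be backbone remnants rather than functional parts.

The expression cassette uses the constitutive yeast ADH1 promoter to drive the GAL4 DNA-binding domain, followed by a T7 promoter. It is closed by the T7 and ADH1 terminators. The roughly 400 nt interval between the T7 promoter and the T7 terminator is not annotated in the feature table. This is presumably where the Setaria insert sits, in frame with the GAL4 DNA-binding domain, although neither the junction nor any epitope tag is described, and the cloning method is listed as unknown. In a two-hybrid assay, such a fusion is tethered to GAL4-responsive reporter genes. The reporters are activated only when a co-expressed prey protein fused to an activation domain binds the bait. The T7 promoter would additionally allow in vitro transcription of the insert.

The record does not state what the insert encodes. The associated publication concerns the range of host targets bound by a conserved blast fungus effector, which suggests that the plasmid was used to test effector interaction with a candidate host protein.
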