Addgene plasmid #168344: pTL110
Purpose: pGBKT7 yeast two-hybrid plasmid
Depositing lab: Sophien Kamoun. Depositing organization: Sainsbury Laboratory, Norwich. Publication: A single amino acid polymorphism in a conserved effector of the multihost blast fungus pathogen expands host-target binding spectrum. Bentham AR, Petit-Houdenot Y, Win J, Chuma I, Terauchi R, Banfield MJ, Kamoun S, Langner T. PLoS Pathog. 2021 Nov 10;17(11):e1009957. doi: 10.1371/journal.ppat.1009957. eCollection 2021 Nov. PubMed 34758051.
Backbone
  Vector backbone: pGBKT7
  Vector type: Yeast Expression
Growth in bacteria
  Bacterial resistance: Kanamycin, 50 μg/mL
  Growth temperature: 37°C
  Growth strain: DH5alpha
  Copy number: High Copy
Gene/Insert
  Gene/Insert name: Si514823789
  Species: Setaria italica
  Cloning method: Unknown
Terms and licenses: Academic/Nonprofit Terms; Industry Terms: Not Available to Industry
How to cite: pTL110 was a gift from Sophien Kamoun (Addgene plasmid # 168344 ; http://n2t.net/addgene:168344 ; RRID:Addgene_168344)
