>Addgene plasmid #168344 | pTL110 | depositor partial sequence | sequence record 326444 | insert
GAATTCGCCCCGGTGGTGCTGAGCATGGATGTGCATTGCGATAGCTGCGCCAAAAAGATCCGCAAAGCCG
TGATGAAAGTGCCGGGTGCCGAAAGCGTTACCGCCAGCTTTGAAACCGGTCTGGTGGTTGTGGAAGGTCC
GGCAGATGCAACCGCCCTGCGTGCACGTCTGCAGGCCATGACCAAAAAGGACGTGAAAGTGGTGAGCGAT
GGCGCCGAAGAAAATGGTGAAGCCGCAGGTGCCGGTGCAGGTAGTGCAAGCGCCTATACCTATCCGGCCA
CCCCGATTCTGCTGGAAATGGAACTGCATTGCCGCTAAGGATCC
